>Addgene plasmid #52406 | pJAF210 | addgene partial sequence | sequence record 82713 | CMV-F 5'-CGCAAATGGGCGGTAGGCGTG-3'
CGTCAGAATTAAGCTTGCGGCCGCGAATTCATCGATAGATCTGATATCGGTACCATGGGCCTCACGGTGT
CCGCGCTCTTTTCGCGGATCTTCGGGAAGAAGCAGATGCGGATCCTTATGGTTGGCTTGGATGCGGCTGG
CAAGACTACCATCCTGTACAAACTGAAGTTGGGGGAGATTGTCACCACCATCCCCACTATAGGCTTCAAT
GTGGAAACAGTGGAATATAAGAACATCTGTTTCACAGTGTGGGATGTTGGAGGCCAGGATAAGATTCGGC
CTCTGTGGCGGCACTACTTCCAGAACACTCAGGGCCTCATCTTTGTGGTAGACAGCAACGACCGGGAGCG
GGTCCAGGAGTCTGCTGATGAACTCCAGAAGATGCTGCAGGAGGATGAGCTCCGGGATGCGGTGCTGCTG
GTGTTTGCCAACAAGCAGGACATGCCCAATGCCATGCCCGTGAGCGAGCTGACTGACAAGCTGGGCCTTC
AGCACCTGCGTAGCCGCACGTGGTACGTCCAGGCCACCTGTGCCACCCAAGGCACAGGCCTGTATGATGG
GCTGGACTGGCTGTCCCACGAGCTGTCAAAGCGCGCGGTACCAGTCGACTCTAGAGGATCCCGGGCTGAC
TACAAAGACCATGACGGTGATTATAAAGATCATGACATCGACTACAAGGATGACGATGACAAGTAGTGAT
CCCGGGTGGCATCCCTGTGACCCCTCCCCAGTGCCTCTCCTGGCCCTGGAAGTTGCCACTCCAGTGCCCA
CCAGCCTTGTCCTAATAAAATTAAGTTGCATCATTTTGTCTGACTAGGTGTCCTTCTATAATATTATGGG
GTGGAGGGGG
