[The description below was written by a language model from this plasmid's Addgene catalogue record.]
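Description:
pJAF210 is a mammalian expression plasmid that produces mouse Arf5 (ADP-ribosylation factor 5, a small GTPase of the Arf family) carrying a C-terminal Flag epitope. It is built on the commercial p3XFLAG-CMV-14 backbone. As the backbone name indicates, this vector places an inserted coding sequence under a CMV promoter and in frame with a downstream triple-Flag tag. The record itself lists only "Flag (C terminal on insert)" and does not separately itemise the promoter, polyadenylation signal or origin of replication. No feature table is provided, so the exact insert boundaries and junctions cannot be described here.

The plasmid is propagated in E. coli as a high-copy construct under ampicillin selection. For mammalian cells it carries a neomycin resistance marker, so G418 can be used to select stably transfected populations in addition to transient expression. The Flag epitope allows the tagged Arf5 to be detected or isolated with anti-Flag antibodies, for example by immunoblotting, immunofluorescence localisation or immunoprecipitation, without needing an Arf5-specific antibody.

The construct is associated with a study examining the role of the related GTPase Arf4 in mammalian development and ciliary assembly. This suggests it was used to express tagged Arf5 alongside other Arf family members in cultured mammalian cells, although the record states its purpose only as expression of Flag-tagged mouse Arf5.
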