Addgene plasmid #52406: pJAF210
Purpose: Expresses Flag-tagged mouse Arf5
Depositing lab: Gregory Pazour. Depositing organization: University of Massachusetts, Worcester. Publication: Arf4 is required for Mammalian development but dispensable for ciliary assembly. Follit JA, San Agustin JT, Jonassen JA, Huang T, Rivera-Perez JA, Tremblay KD, Pazour GJ. PLoS Genet. 2014 Feb 20;10(2):e1004170. doi: 10.1371/journal.pgen.1004170. eCollection 2014 Feb. PubMed 24586199.
Backbone
  Vector backbone: p3XFLAG-CMV-14
  Backbone manufacturer: Sigma
  Vector type: Mammalian Expression
  Selectable markers: Neomycin (select with G418)
Growth in bacteria
  Bacterial resistance: Ampicillin, 100 μg/mL
  Growth temperature: 37°C
  Growth strain: DH5alpha
  Copy number: High Copy
Gene/Insert
  Gene/Insert name: Arf5
  Species: M. musculus (mouse)
  Entrez Gene: Arf5
  Tag / fusion protein: Flag (C terminal on insert)
Terms and licenses: Academic/Nonprofit Terms; Industry Terms: Not Available to Industry
How to cite: pJAF210 was a gift from Gregory Pazour (Addgene plasmid # 52406 ; http://n2t.net/addgene:52406 ; RRID:Addgene_52406)
